Addgene plasmid #68653: pMpGWB325
Purpose: (Empty Backbone) Gateway binary vector designed for transgenic research with Marchantia polymorpha as well as other plants
Depositing lab: Takayuki Kohchi. Depositing organization: Kyoto University, Graduate School of Biostudies. Publication: Development of Gateway Binary Vector Series with Four Different Selection Markers for the Liverwort Marchantia polymorpha. Ishizaki K, Nishihama R, Ueda M, Inoue K, Ishida S, Nishimura Y, Shikanai T, Kohchi T. PLoS One. 2015 Sep 25;10(9):e0138876. doi: 10.1371/journal.pone.0138876. eCollection 2015. PONE-D-15-25288 PubMed 26406247.
Backbone
  Vector backbone: pMpGWB300
  Backbone manufacturer: Kohchi Lab., Kyoto University
  Backbone size (bp): 10455
  Modifications to backbone: CaMV 35S promoter and coding sequence for triple repeats of Citrine (3xCitrine) are cloned upstream and downstream of the Gateway cassette, respectively.
  Vector type: Plant Expression
  Promoter: Cauliflower mosaic virus 35S promoter
  Selectable markers: Chlorsulfuron
  Tag / fusion protein: Triple repeats of Citrine (3xCitrine) (C terminal on insert)
Growth in bacteria
  Bacterial resistance: Chloramphenicol and Spectinomycin, 25 & 50 μg/mL
  Growth temperature: 37°C
  Growth strain: DB3.1
  Copy number: High Copy
Gene/Insert
  Cloning method: Gateway Cloning
Resource information
  A portion of this plasmid was derived from a plasmid made by: The Gateway cassette was provided by Tsuyoshi Nakagawa at Shimane University, Japan.
Terms and licenses: Academic/Nonprofit Terms; Industry Terms: Not Available to Industry
How to cite: pMpGWB325 was a gift from Takayuki Kohchi (Addgene plasmid # 68653 ; http://n2t.net/addgene:68653 ; RRID:Addgene_68653)
