[The description below was written by a language model from this plasmid's Addgene catalogue record and pLannotate feature annotations shown in this document.]
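Description:
pMpGWB325 is an empty Gateway destination binary vector built on the pMpGWB300 backbone for Agrobacterium-mediated transformation of the liverwort Marchantia polymorpha, and usable in other plants as well. The backbone outside the T-DNA carries a ColE1/pMB1-type origin with a bom mobilisation region for high-copy propagation in E. coli. It also carries the pVS1 oriV together with the RepA and StaA genes for replication and stable maintenance in Agrobacterium. An aadA gene provides bacterial selection on spectinomycin. Because the unrecombined Gateway cassette contains the gyrase toxin gene ccdB along with a chloramphenicol resistance gene, the empty vector is maintained under chloramphenicol plus spectinomycin in a ccdB-tolerant strain such as DB3.1.

Between the nopaline-type right and left T-DNA borders lie two plant expression units. In the first, a CaMV 35S promoter sits upstream of the attR1–CmR–ccdB–attR2 cassette, which is followed by three tandem Citrine coding sequences and the NOS terminator. An LR reaction with an entry clone replaces the cassette with the gene of interest, so that it is expressed constitutively as a fusion bearing a C-terminal 3xCitrine tag. The triple yellow fluorescent protein is presumably intended to give a brighter signal for localisation or expression imaging. The second unit, in the opposite orientation, uses an enhanced 35S promoter and the CaMV poly(A) signal to drive an acetolactate synthase gene, which the annotation matches to tobacco SURB. This corresponds to the chlorsulfuron selectable marker listed for plant transformants. The vector belongs to a series offering four alternative plant selection markers.
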