Features (pLannotate 1.2.2; 32 found; start..end, strand, type, name):
     54..78      -  misc_feature   RB T-DNA repeat: right border repeat from nopaline C58 T-DNA
    144..298     -  CDS            lacZα (fragment): LacZα fragment of β-galactosidase; lacZ fragment
    301..321     -  misc_feature   MCS (fragment): pUC18/19 multiple cloning site
    812..1153    +  promoter       CaMV 35S promoter: strong constitutive promoter from cauliflower mosaic virus
   1179..1303    +  protein_bind   attR1: mutant version of attR; recombination site for the Gateway® LR reaction LR Clonase™
   1340..1370    +  promoter       lac UV5 promoter: E. coli lac promoter with an "up" mutation
   1394..1423    +  promoter       cat promoter (fragment): promoter of the E. coli cat gene encoding chloramphenicol acetyltransferase
   1424..2083    +  CDS            CmR: chloramphenicol acetyltransferase; cat; confers resistance to chloramphenicol
   2262..2420    +  CDS            ccdA (fragment): CCDA_ECO57 - Also known as H, letA. Experimental evidence at protein level: Swiss-Prot protein existence level 1. Antitoxin component of a type II toxin-antitoxin (TA) system which inhibits the post-segregational killing (PSK) of plasmid-free cells, also referred to as a plasmid addiction system. Binds to and blocks the activity of CcdB; will also remove bound CcdB protein from the CcdB-GyrA complex by forming a CcdA-CcdB complex, a process termed rejuvenation. Functions as a transcriptional corepressor for the ccdAB operon, repression also requires CcdB (By similarity). From Escherichia coli
   2425..2730    +  CDS            ccdB: CcdB, a bacterial toxin that poisons DNA gyrase; ccdB; Plasmids containing the ccdB gene cannot be propagated in standard E. coli strains.
   2771..2895    -  protein_bind   attR2: mutant version of attR; recombination site for the Gateway® LR reaction LR Clonase™
   2927..3643    +  CDS            Citrine: Citrine is a basic (constitutively fluorescent) yellow fluorescent protein published in 2001, derived from Aequorea victoria. It has moderate acid sensitivity.
   3665..4381    +  CDS            Citrine: Citrine is a basic (constitutively fluorescent) yellow fluorescent protein published in 2001, derived from Aequorea victoria. It has moderate acid sensitivity.
   4403..5119    +  CDS            Citrine: Citrine is a basic (constitutively fluorescent) yellow fluorescent protein published in 2001, derived from Aequorea victoria. It has moderate acid sensitivity.
   5144..5396    +  terminator     NOS terminator: nopaline synthase terminator and poly(A) signal
   5452..5474    -  protein_bind   lac operator (fragment): The lac repressor binds to the lac operator to inhibit transcription in E. coli. This inhibition can be relieved by adding lactose or isopropyl-β-D-thiogalactopyranoside (IPTG). lac repressor encoded by lacI
   5478..5508    -  promoter       lac promoter: promoter for the E. coli lac operon
   5523..5544    -  protein_bind   CAP binding site: CAP binding activates transcription in the presence of cAMP. E. coli catabolite activator protein
   5629..5804    -  polyA_signal   CaMV poly(A) signal: cauliflower mosaic virus polyadenylation signal
   5815..7560    -  CDS            ALS SURB (fragment): ILVB2_TOBAC - Experimental evidence at protein level: Swiss-Prot protein existence level 1. From Nicotiana tabacum (Common tobacco).
   7888..8564    -  promoter       CaMV 35S promoter (enhanced): cauliflower mosaic virus 35S promoter with a duplicated enhancer region
   8759..8783    -  misc_feature   LB T-DNA repeat: left border repeat from nopaline C58 T-DNA
   9042..9065    +  promoter       Pc promoter (fragment): intI1 (promoter lies within the coding sequence); class 1 integron promoter
   9241..9297    +  CDS            GmR (fragment): gentamycin acetyltransferase; aacC1; confers resistance to gentamycin
   9308..10095   +  CDS            SmR (fragment): aminoglycoside adenylyltransferase (Murphy, 1985); aadA; confers resistance to spectinomycin and streptomycin
  10341..10929   +  rep_origin     ori: high-copy-number ColE1/pMB1/pBR322/pUC origin of replication
  11115..11255   -  misc_feature   bom: basis of mobility region from pBR322
  11357..11396   -  CDS            rop (fragment): Rop protein, which maintains plasmids at low copy number; rop
  11599..11793   -  rep_origin     pVS1 oriV: origin of replication for the Pseudomonas plasmid pVS1 (Heeb et al., 2000)
  11859..12932   -  CDS            pVS1 RepA: replication protein from the Pseudomonas plasmid pVS1 (Heeb et al., 2000)
  13361..13990   -  CDS            pVS1 StaA: stability protein from the Pseudomonas plasmid pVS1 (Heeb et al., 2000)
  14550..14951   -  CDS            Y4CG_SINFN (fragment): Protein inferred from homology: Swiss-Prot protein existence level 3. From Sinorhizobium fredii (strain NBRC 101917 / NGR234).
>Addgene plasmid #68653 | pMpGWB325 | depositor full sequence | sequence record 122051 | pMpGWB325 sequence 15237 bps
TTTCACGCCCTTTTAAATATCCGATTATTCTAATAAACGCTCTTTTCTCTTAGGTTTACCCGCCAATATA
TCCTGTCAAACACTGATAGTTTAAACTGAAGGCGGGAAACGACAATCTGATCCAAGCTCAAGCTGCTCTA
GCATTCGCCATTCAGGCTGCGCAACTGTTGGGAAGGGCGATCGGTGCGGGCCTCTTCGCTATTACGCCAG
CTGGCGAAAGGGGGATGTGCTGCAAGGCGATTAAGTTGGGTAACGCCAGGGTTTTCCCAGTCACGACGTT
GTAAAACGACGGCCAGTGCCAAGCTTGCATGCCTGCAGGTCCCCAGATTAGCCTTTTCAATTTCAGAAAG
AATGCTAACCCACAGATGGTTAGAGAGGCTTACGCAGCAGGTCTCATCAAGACGATCTACCCGAGCAATA
ATCTCCAGGAAATCAAATACCTTCCCAAGAAGGTTAAAGATGCAGTCAAAAGATTCAGGACTAACTGCAT
CAAGAACACAGAGAAAGATATATTTCTCAAGATCAGAAGTACTATTCCAGTATGGACGATTCAAGGCTTG
CTTCACAAACCAAGGCAAGTAATAGAGATTGGAGTCTCTAAAAAGGTAGTTCCCACTGAATCAAAGGCCA
TGGAGTCAAAGATTCAAATAGAGGACCTAACAGAACTCGCCGTAAAGACTGGCGAACAGTTCATACAGAG
TCTCTTACGACTCAATGACAAGAAGAAAATCTTCGTCAACATGGTGGAGCACGACACACTTGTCTACTCC
AAAAATATCAAAGATACAGTCTCAGAAGACCAAAGGGCAATTGAGACTTTTCAACAAAGGGTAATATCCG
GAAACCTCCTCGGATTCCATTGCCCAGCTATCTGTCACTTTATTGTGAAGATAGTGGAAAAGGAAGGTGG
CTCCTACAAATGCCATCATTGCGATAAAGGAAAGGCCATCGTTGAAGATGCCTCTGCCGACAGTGGTCCC
AAAGATGGACCCCCACCCACGAGGAGCATCGTGGAAAAAGAAGACGTTCCAACCACGTCTTCAAAGCAAG
TGGATTGATGTGATATCTCCACTGACGTAAGGGATGACGCACAATCCCACTATCCTTCGCAAGACCCTTC
CTCTATATAAGGAAGTTCATTTCATTTGGAGAGAACACGGGGGACTCTAGAGTTATCAACAAGTTTGTAC
AAAAAAGCTGAACGAGAAACGTAAAATGATATAAATATCAATATATTAAATTAGATTTTGCATAAAAAAC
AGACTACATAATACTGTAAAACACAACATATCCAGTCACTATGGCGGCCCCTCGAGGGGCCGCATTAGGC
ACCCCAGGCTTTACACTTTATGCTTCCGGCTCGTATAATGTGTGGATTTTGAGTTAGGATCCGTCGAGAT
TTTCAGGAGCTAAGGAAGCTAAAATGGAGAAAAAAATCACTGGATATACCACCGTTGATATATCCCAATG
GCATCGTAAAGAACATTTTGAGGCATTTCAGTCAGTTGCTCAATGTACCTATAACCAGACCGTTCAGCTG
GATATTACGGCCTTTTTAAAGACCGTAAAGAAAAATAAGCACAAGTTTTATCCGGCCTTTATTCACATTC
TTGCCCGCCTGATGAATGCTCATCCGGAATTCCGTATGGCAATGAAAGACGGTGAGCTGGTGATATGGGA
TAGTGTTCACCCTTGTTACACCGTTTTCCATGAGCAAACTGAAACGTTTTCATCGCTCTGGAGTGAATAC
CACGACGATTTCCGGCAGTTTCTACACATATATTCGCAAGATGTGGCGTGTTACGGTGAAAACCTGGCCT
ATTTCCCTAAAGGGTTTATTGAGAATATGTTTTTCGTCTCAGCCAATCCCTGGGTGAGTTTCACCAGTTT
TGATTTAAACGTGGCCAATATGGACAACTTCTTCGCCCCCGTTTTCACCATGGGCAAATATTATACGCAA
GGCGACAAGGTGCTGATGCCGCTGGCGATTCAGGTTCATCATGCCGTTTGTGATGGCTTCCATGTCGGCA
GAATGCTTAATGAATTACAACAGTACTGCGATGAGTGGCAGGGCGGGGCGTAAAGATCTGGATCCGGCTT
ACTAAAAGCCAGATAACAGTATGCGTATTTGCGCGCTGATTTTTGCGGTATAAGAATATATACTGATATG
TATACCCGAAGTATGTCAAAAAGAGGTATGCTATGAAGCAGCGTATTACAGTGACAGTTGACAGCGACAG
CTATCAGTTGCTCAAGGCATATATGATGTCAATATCTCCGGTCTGGTAAGCACAACCATGCAGAATGAAG
CCCGTCGTCTGCGTGCCGAACGCTGGAAAGCGGAAAATCAGGAAGGGATGGCTGAGGTCGCCCGGTTTAT
TGAAATGAACGGCTCTTTTGCTGACGAGAACAGGGGCTGGTGAAATGCAGTTTAAGGTTTACACCTATAA
AAGAGAGAGCCGTTATCGTCTGTTTGTGGATGTACAGAGTGATATTATTGACACGCCCGGGCGACGGATG
GTGATCCCCCTGGCCAGTGCACGTCTGCTGTCAGATAAAGTCCCCCGTGAACTTTACCCGGTGGTGCATA
TCGGGGATGAAAGCTGGCGCATGATGACCACCGATATGGCCAGTGTGCCGGTCTCCGTTATCGGGGAAGA
AGTGGCTGATCTCAGCCACCGCGAAAATGACATCAAAAACGCCATTAACCTGATGTTCTGGGGAATATAA
ATGTCAGGCTCCCTTATACACAGCCAGTCTGCAGGTCGACCATAGTGACTGGATATGTTGTGTTTTACAG
TATTATGTAGTCTGTTTTTTATGCAAAATCTAATTTAATATATTGATATTTATATCATTTTACGTTTCTC
GTTCAGCTTTCTTGTACAAAGTGGTTGATAACAGCGCTGGAGGCTCCGGTGGGAGCATGGTGAGCAAGGG
CGAGGAGCTGTTCACCGGGGTGGTGCCCATCCTGGTCGAGCTGGACGGCGACGTAAACGGCCACAAGTTC
AGCGTGTCCGGCGAGGGCGAGGGCGATGCCACCTACGGCAAGCTGACCCTGAAGTTCATCTGCACCACCG
GCAAGCTGCCCGTGCCCTGGCCCACCCTCGTGACCACCTTCGGCTACGGCCTGATGTGCTTCGCCCGCTA
CCCCGACCACATGAAGCAGCACGACTTCTTCAAGTCCGCCATGCCCGAAGGCTACGTCCAGGAGCGCACC
ATCTTCTTCAAGGACGACGGCAACTACAAGACCCGCGCCGAGGTGAAGTTCGAGGGCGACACCCTGGTGA
ACCGCATCGAGCTGAAGGGCATCGACTTCAAGGAGGACGGCAACATCCTGGGGCACAAGCTGGAGTACAA
CTACAACAGCCACAACGTCTATATCATGGCCGACAAGCAGAAGAACGGCATCAAGGTGAACTTCAAGATC
CGCCACAACATCGAGGACGGCAGCGTGCAGCTCGCCGACCACTACCAGCAGAACACCCCCATCGGCGACG
GCCCCGTGCTGCTGCCCGACAACCACTACCTGAGCTACCAGTCCGCCCTGAGCAAAGACCCCAACGAGAA
GCGCGATCACATGGTCCTGCTGGAGTTCGTGACCGCCGCCGGGATCACTCTCGGCATGGACGAGCTGTAC
AAGGCTGGAGGCTCCGGTGGGAGCATGGTGAGCAAGGGCGAGGAGCTGTTCACCGGGGTGGTGCCCATCC
TGGTCGAGCTGGACGGCGACGTAAACGGCCACAAGTTCAGCGTGTCCGGCGAGGGCGAGGGCGATGCCAC
CTACGGCAAGCTGACCCTGAAGTTCATCTGCACCACCGGCAAGCTGCCCGTGCCCTGGCCCACCCTCGTG
ACCACCTTCGGCTACGGCCTGATGTGCTTCGCCCGCTACCCCGACCACATGAAGCAGCACGACTTCTTCA
AGTCCGCCATGCCCGAAGGCTACGTCCAGGAGCGCACCATCTTCTTCAAGGACGACGGCAACTACAAGAC
CCGCGCCGAGGTGAAGTTCGAGGGCGACACCCTGGTGAACCGCATCGAGCTGAAGGGCATCGACTTCAAG
GAGGACGGCAACATCCTGGGGCACAAGCTGGAGTACAACTACAACAGCCACAACGTCTATATCATGGCCG
ACAAGCAGAAGAACGGCATCAAGGTGAACTTCAAGATCCGCCACAACATCGAGGACGGCAGCGTGCAGCT
CGCCGACCACTACCAGCAGAACACCCCCATCGGCGACGGCCCCGTGCTGCTGCCCGACAACCACTACCTG
AGCTACCAGTCCGCCCTGAGCAAAGACCCCAACGAGAAGCGCGATCACATGGTCCTGCTGGAGTTCGTGA
CCGCCGCCGGGATCACTCTCGGCATGGACGAGCTGTACAAGGCTGGAGGCTCCGGTGGGAGCATGGTGAG
CAAGGGCGAGGAGCTGTTCACCGGGGTGGTGCCCATCCTGGTCGAGCTGGACGGCGACGTAAACGGCCAC
AAGTTCAGCGTGTCCGGCGAGGGCGAGGGCGATGCCACCTACGGCAAGCTGACCCTGAAGTTCATCTGCA
CCACCGGCAAGCTGCCCGTGCCCTGGCCCACCCTCGTGACCACCTTCGGCTACGGCCTGATGTGCTTCGC
CCGCTACCCCGACCACATGAAGCAGCACGACTTCTTCAAGTCCGCCATGCCCGAAGGCTACGTCCAGGAG
CGCACCATCTTCTTCAAGGACGACGGCAACTACAAGACCCGCGCCGAGGTGAAGTTCGAGGGCGACACCC
TGGTGAACCGCATCGAGCTGAAGGGCATCGACTTCAAGGAGGACGGCAACATCCTGGGGCACAAGCTGGA
GTACAACTACAACAGCCACAACGTCTATATCATGGCCGACAAGCAGAAGAACGGCATCAAGGTGAACTTC
AAGATCCGCCACAACATCGAGGACGGCAGCGTGCAGCTCGCCGACCACTACCAGCAGAACACCCCCATCG
GCGACGGCCCCGTGCTGCTGCCCGACAACCACTACCTGAGCTACCAGTCCGCCCTGAGCAAAGACCCCAA
CGAGAAGCGCGATCACATGGTCCTGCTGGAGTTCGTGACCGCCGCCGGGATCACTCTCGGCATGGACGAG
CTGTACAAGTAAGCTTAGAGCTCGAATTTCCCCGATCGTTCAAACATTTGGCAATAAAGTTTCTTAAGAT
TGAATCCTGTTGCCGGTCTTGCGATGATTATCATATAATTTCTGTTGAATTACGTTAAGCATGTAATAAT
TAACATGTAATGCATGACGTTATTTATGAGATGGGTTTTTATGATTAGAGTCCCGCAATTATACATTTAA
TACGCGATAGAAAACAAAATATAGCGCGCAAACTAGGATAAATTATCGCGCGCGGTGTCATCTATGTTAC
TAGATCGGGAATTGGTTCCGGAACCAATTCGTAATCATGGTCATAGCTGTTTCCTGTGTGAAATTGTTAT
CCGCTCACAATTCCACACAACATACGAGCCGGAAGCATAAAGTGTAAAGCCTGGGGTGCCTAATGAGTGA
GCTAACTCACATTAGGCTGAATTAGGCGCGCCTATTTCTGAATTCAACACATTGCGGACGTTTTTAATGT
ACTGAATTAACGCCGAATTAATTCGGGGGATCTGGATTTTAGTACTGGATTTTGGTTTTAGGAATTAGAA
ATTTTATTGATAGAAGTATTTTACAAATACAAATACATACTAAGGGTTTCTTATATGCTCAACACATGAG
CGAAACCCTATAGGAACCCTAAATTCCCTTATCTGGGAACTACTCACACATTATTATGGAGAAACTCGAA
GTTAGTATATAGTCCTTCCATCACCCTCTGTGATAATCTCCTTAAAACTTGCTCCCCCAGGAATCATAGG
CAGAACGTGCTCCTGGTGGGGAACTATCACATCCAGTAAATAAGGACCGGGAGAATCTAGCATAGTTTGA
ATTGCTGCTCTTAGTTCATCCTTCTTCACCACACGCGCATTTGGCACCTTGAAACCGTCTGCAACTGTAC
AGAAGTCGGGGTAGATCTGCTCCTCGTGATCTGGATCACCTAAGTAAGTATGTGCTCTGTTGGCCTTGTA
GAATCTATCCTCCAATTGTACGACCATTCCTAGATGTTGGTTGTTTAAGATCATGATCTTCACGGGTAAC
TTCTCCACAAAAATTGTAGCCAACTCCTGTACGTTCATCACAAAGCTACCATCGCCATCGATGTCGATCA
CAGGAATATCTGGTTGAGTTGCGGCAGCCCCCAAAGCAGAAGGAAGTCCGAATCCCATGGCTCCAAGACC
TCCAGATGTCAACCAACGCCGCGGTTCGTTGTACTTGAACCACTGGGCTGCCCACATTTGATGTTGGCCA
ACACCAGTAGATATGATGGCATTTCCACCAGTGAGTTCGTACAGCGTCTGTATGGCAGATTGAGGAGCAA
TGGCATCCTCGAATACGGGAAACTTCATTGGCCATTTCTGCTTTTGTTCTTCTAGTTCTGCCACCCAGTT
GGAGAAGTCGAAAGTCCTCTTTTGACTCTTCAAGAGGGCATTGATTTCACTTAGCGCAGGTTTCACATCA
GCACACATGGACACATGGGGCTGTTTGTTCTTTCCAATTTCAGCAGGGTCAATATCGATATGAACGATGC
TGGACCTGCTAGCAAAAGTCTCCAGTTTACCAGTCACTCGATCGTCGAAACGCACTCCAAATGCCAACAA
CAGATCTGCTTGGTCCACGGCGTAGTTGGCGTAAACAGTTCCATGCATTCCAAGCATTTTCAAACTTAAT
GGATCAGACTCGGGATACGCTCCCAAACCCATTAAAGTCGATGTGATAGGAATTCCGGTAAGCTCGACAA
ATTCCCTCAACTCTTCGCTGGCGTGATTGCAACCTCCTCCAGAATACACTACAGGCTTCTTAGAACTAGA
AATGAGTCTTATAATCTGCTCGATTAACGTTGGTTCCGGTGGCCGAGGCAGTCGTTGTAAGTAGCCCTTC
AGTTGCATTGGCTGAGACCAATCTGGAATAGCCATTTGCTGTTGCACGTCCTTGGGAATATCTACCAAGA
CTGGGCCCGGCCTACCTGAAGCTGCCAAAAAGAAAGCCTCCCTGATTACGCGAGGGATGTCATCAATGTT
CATAACAAGGTAATTGTGCTTGGTGATCGATCTCGTAACCTCCACAATTGGAGTTTCTTGAAAAGCATCG
GTACCAATCATCCTACTGGATACTTGACCTGTAATGGCCACTAGTGGCACACTGTCCAAGAGGGCATCAG
CGAGCCCGGTAACAAGATTGGTCGCTCCAGGACCGGATGTGGCTATACAAACCCCTACTCGTCCAGACGA
TTTAGCATAACCTTCAGCAGCGAAAATCTCCCCCTGCTCGTGGCGACAGAGAATGTTGCGGATGCTGCTG
GAACGTGTAAGAGCCTGGTGAATCTCCATAGACGCTCCGCCGGGATAAGCGAACACCGTTCTAATCCCTT
CTCGCTCAAGAGCCTCCACCAAAATGTCGGCTCCTTTGCGGGGCTCGTCATCCTTGTAGCGAGACTGAAA
GTCGGACGGGGTTGGTGCAACGAGTGACTTCCCGCTGCTAAGCCGTGGTCCACTCACATCGACTGCAGAC
TGGATCTTCTCGCTAACAGCTTGGGCTTTCACTTCCAGTGAACGCTCAGTCTTCCGAGAGGTGTTGTATG
CATGTCCCCTCAGAGCGGCTCCCGAGAAGAAACCACTCCTCACCTTTAGCTCTTTAGCTCCCTTGCAACA
AGACCTTGCCGATGGCTGCACCTTCTCCAGGCTCGCTATGCTCAAAGGCACAGCTGCGCATCCACTAATT
GACGCCATGCTCGAGAGAGATAGATTTGTAGAGAGAGACTGGTGATTTCAGCGTGTCCTCTCCAAATGAA
ATGAACTTCCTTATATAGAGGAAGGGTCTTGCGAAGGATAGTGGGATTGTGCGTCATCCCTTACGTCAGT
GGAGATATCACATCAATCCACTTGCTTTGAAGACGTGGTTGGAACGTCTTCTTTTTCCACGATGCTCCTC
GTGGGTGGGGGTCCATCTTTGGGACCACTGTCGGCAGAGGCATCTTGAACGATAGCCTTTCCTTTATCGC
AATTATGGCATTTGTAGGTGCCACCTTCCTTTTCTACTGTCCTTTTGATGAAGTGACAGATAGCTGGGCA
ATGGAATCCGAGGAGGTTTCCCGATATTACCCTTTGTTGAAAAGTCTCAATAGCCCTTTGGTCTTCTGAG
ACTGTATCTTTGATATTCTTGGAGTAGACGAGAGTGTCGTGCTCCACCATGTTCACATCAATCCACTTGC
TTTGAAGACGTGGTTGGAACGTCTTCTTTTTCCACGATGCTCCTCGTGGGTGGGGGTCCATCTTTGGGAC
CACTGTCGGCAGAGGCATCTTGAACGATAGCCTTTCCTTTATCGCAATGATGGCATTTGTAGGTGCCACC
TTCCTTTTCTACTGTCCTTTTGATGAAGTGACAGATAGCTGGGCAATGGAATCCGAGGAGGTTTCCCGAT
ATTACCCTTTGTTGAAAAGTCTCAATAGCCCTTTGGTCTTCTGAGACTGTATCTTTGATATTCTTGGAGT
AGACGAGAGTGTCGTGCTCCACCATGTTGGCAAGCTGCTCTAGCCAATACGCAAACCGAATTCAGAAATA
AATTCAGCCTAATTCGGCGTTAATTCAGTACATTAAAAACGTCCGCAATGTGTTATTAAGTTGTCTAAGC
GTCAATTTGTTTACACCACAATATATCCTGCCACCAGCCAGCCAACAGCTCCCCGACCGGCAGCTCGGCA
CAAAATCACCACTCGATACAGGCAGCCCATCAGTCCGGGACGGCGTCAGCGGGAGAGCCGTTGTAAGGCG
GCAGACTTTGCTCATGTTACCGATGCTATTCGGAAGAACGGCAACTAAGCTGCCGGGTTTGAAACACGGA
TGATCTCGCGGAGGGTAGCATGTTGATTGTAACGATGACAGAGCGTTGCTGCCTGTGATCAATTCGGGCA
CGAACCCAGTGGACATAAGCCTGTTCGGTTCGTAAGCTGTAATGCAAGTAGCGTATGCGCTCACGCAACT
GGTCCAGAACCTTGACCGAACGCAGCGGTGGTAACGGCGCAGTGGCGGTTTTCATGGCTTGTTATGACTG
TTTTTTTGGGGTACAGTCTATGCCTCGGGCATCCAAGCAGCAAGCGCGTTACGCCGTGGGTCGATGTTTG
ATGTTATGGAGCAGCAACGATGTTACGCAGCAGGGCAGTCGCCCTAAAACAAAGTTAAACATCATGGGGG
AAGCGGTGATCGCCGAAGTATCGACTCAACTATCAGAGGTAGTTGGCGTCATCGAGCGCCATCTCGAACC
GACGTTGCTGGCCGTACATTTGTACGGCTCCGCAGTGGATGGCGGCCTGAAGCCACACAGTGATATTGAT
TTGCTGGTTACGGTGACCGTAAGGCTTGATGAAACAACGCGGCGAGCTTTGATCAACGACCTTTTGGAAA
CTTCGGCTTCCCCTGGAGAGAGCGAGATTCTCCGCGCTGTAGAAGTCACCATTGTTGTGCACGACGACAT
CATTCCGTGGCGTTATCCAGCTAAGCGCGAACTGCAATTTGGAGAATGGCAGCGCAATGACATTCTTGCA
GGTATCTTCGAGCCAGCCACGATCGACATTGATCTGGCTATCTTGCTGACAAAAGCAAGAGAACATAGCG
TTGCCTTGGTAGGTCCAGCGGCGGAGGAACTCTTTGATCCGGTTCCTGAACAGGATCTATTTGAGGCGCT
AAATGAAACCTTAACGCTATGGAACTCGCCGCCCGACTGGGCTGGCGATGAGCGAAATGTAGTGCTTACG
TTGTCCCGCATTTGGTACAGCGCAGTAACCGGCAAAATCGCGCCGAAGGATGTCGCTGCCGACTGGGCAA
TGGAGCGCCTGCCGGCCCAGTATCAGCCCGTCATACTTGAAGCTAGACAGGCTTATCTTGGACAAGAAGA
AGATCGCTTGGCCTCGCGCGCAGATCAGTTGGAAGAATTTGTCCACTACGTGAAAGGCGAGATCACCAAG
GTAGTCGGCAAATAATGTCTAGCTAGAAATTCGTTCAAGCCGACGCCGCTTCGCGGCGCGGCTTAACTCA
AGCGTTAGATGCACTAAGCACATAATTGCTCACAGCCAAACTATCAGGTCAAGTCTGCTTTTATTATTTT
TAAGCGTGCATAATAAGCCCTACACAAATTGGGAGATATATCATGCATGACCAAAATCCCTTAACGTGAG
TTTTCGTTCCACTGAGCGTCAGACCCCGTAGAAAAGATCAAAGGATCTTCTTGAGATCCTTTTTTTCTGC
GCGTAATCTGCTGCTTGCAAACAAAAAAACCACCGCTACCAGCGGTGGTTTGTTTGCCGGATCAAGAGCT
ACCAACTCTTTTTCCGAAGGTAACTGGCTTCAGCAGAGCGCAGATACCAAATACTGTCCTTCTAGTGTAG
CCGTAGTTAGGCCACCACTTCAAGAACTCTGTAGCACCGCCTACATACCTCGCTCTGCTAATCCTGTTAC
CAGTGGCTGCTGCCAGTGGCGATAAGTCGTGTCTTACCGGGTTGGACTCAAGACGATAGTTACCGGATAA
GGCGCAGCGGTCGGGCTGAACGGGGGGTTCGTGCACACAGCCCAGCTTGGAGCGAACGACCTACACCGAA
CTGAGATACCTACAGCGTGAGCTATGAGAAAGCGCCACGCTTCCCGAAGGGAGAAAGGCGGACAGGTATC
CGGTAAGCGGCAGGGTCGGAACAGGAGAGCGCACGAGGGAGCTTCCAGGGGGAAACGCCTGGTATCTTTA
TAGTCCTGTCGGGTTTCGCCACCTCTGACTTGAGCGTCGATTTTTGTGATGCTCGTCAGGGGGGCGGAGC
CTATGGAAAAACGCCAGCAACGCGGCCTTTTTACGGTTCCTGGCCTTTTGCTGGCCTTTTGCTCACATGT
TCTTTCCTGCGTTATCCCCTGATTCTGTGGATAACCGTATTACCGCCTTTGAGTGAGCTGATACCGCTCG
CCGCAGCCGAACGACCGAGCGCAGCGAGTCAGTGAGCGAGGAAGCGGAAGAGCGCCTGATGCGGTATTTT
CTCCTTACGCATCTGTGCGGTATTTCACACCGCATATGGTGCACTCTCAGTACAATCTGCTCTGATGCCG
CATAGTTAAGCCAGTATACACTCCGCTATCGCTACGTGACTGGGTCATGGCTGCGCCCCGACACCCGCCA
ACACCCGCTGACGCGCCCTGACGGGCTTGTCTGCTCCCGGCATCCGCTTACAGACAAGCTGTGACCGTCT
CCGGGAGCTGCATGTGTCAGAGGTTTTCACCGTCATCACCGAAACGCGCGAGGCAGGGTGCCTTGATGTG
GGCGCCGGCGGTCGAGTGGCGACGGCGCGGCTTGTCCGCGCCCTGGTAGATTGCCTGGCCGTAGGCCAGC
CATTTTTGAGCGGCCAGCGGCCGCGATAGGCCGACGCGAAGCGGCGGGGCGTAGGGAGCGCAGCGACCGA
AGGGTAGGCGCTTTTTGCAGCTCTTCGGCTGTGCGCTGGCCAGACAGTTATGCACAGGCCAGGCGGGTTT
TAAGAGTTTTAATAAGTTTTAAAGAGTTTTAGGCGGAAAAATCGCCTTTTTTCTCTTTTATATCAGTCAC
TTACATGTGTGACCGGTTCCCAATGTACGGCTTTGGGTTCCCAATGTACGGGTTCCGGTTCCCAATGTAC
GGCTTTGGGTTCCCAATGTACGTGCTATCCACAGGAAAGAGACCTTTTCGACCTTTTTCCCCTGCTAGGG
CAATTTGCCCTAGCATCTGCTCCGTACATTAGGAACCGGCGGATGCTTCGCCCTCGATCAGGTTGCGGTA
GCGCATGACTAGGATCGGGCCAGCCTGCCCCGCCTCCTCCTTCAAATCGTACTCCGGCAGGTCATTTGAC
CCGATCAGCTTGCGCACGGTGAAACAGAACTTCTTGAACTCTCCGGCGCTGCCACTGCGTTCGTAGATCG
TCTTGAACAACCATCTGGCTTCTGCCTTGCCTGCGGCGCGGCGTGCCAGGCGGTAGAGAAAACGGCCGAT
GCCGGGATCGATCAAAAAGTAATCGGGGTGAACCGTCAGCACGTCCGGGTTCTTGCCTTCTGTGATCTCG
CGGTACATCCAATCAGCTAGCTCGATCTCGATGTACTCCGGCCGCCCGGTTTCGCTCTTTACGATCTTGT
AGCGGCTAATCAAGGCTTCACCCTCGGATACCGTCACCAGGCGGCCGTTCTTGGCCTTCTTCGTACGCTG
CATGGCAACGTGCGTGGTGTTTAACCGAATGCAGGTTTCTACCAGGTCGTCTTTCTGCTTTCCGCCATCG
GCTCGCCGGCAGAACTTGAGTACGTCCGCAACGTGTGGACGGAACACGCGGCCGGGCTTGTCTCCCTTCC
CTTCCCGGTATCGGTTCATGGATTCGGTTAGATGGGAAACCGCCATCAGTACCAGGTCGTAATCCCACAC
ACTGGCCATGCCGGCCGGCCCTGCGGAAACCTCTACGTGCCCGTCTGGAAGCTCGTAGCGGATCACCTCG
CCAGCTCGTCGGTCACGCTTCGACAGACGGAAAACGGCCACGTCCATGATGCTGCGACTATCGCGGGTGC
CCACGTCATAGAGCATCGGAACGAAAAAATCTGGTTGCTCGTCGCCCTTGGGCGGCTTCCTAATCGACGG
CGCACCGGCTGCCGGCGGTTGCCGGGATTCTTTGCGGATTCGATCAGCGGCCGCTTGCCACGATTCACCG
GGGCGTGCTTCTGCCTCGATGCGTTGCCGCTGGGCGGCCTGCGCGGCCTTCAACTTCTCCACCAGGTCAT
CACCCAGCGCCGCGCCGATTTGTACCGGGCCGGATGGTTTGCGACCGCTCACGCCGATTCCTCGGGCTTG
GGGGTTCCAGTGCCATTGCAGGGCCGGCAGACAACCCAGCCGCTTACGCCTGGCCAACCGCCCGTTCCTC
CACACATGGGGCATTCCACGGCGTCGGTGCCTGGTTGTTCTTGATTTTCCATGCCGCCTCCTTTAGCCGC
TAAAATTCATCTACTCATTTATTCATTTGCTCATTTACTCTGGTAGCTGCGCGATGTATTCAGATAGCAG
CTCGGTAATGGTCTTGCCTTGGCGTACCGCGTACATCTTCAGCTTGGTGTGATCCTCCGCCGGCAACTGA
AAGTTGACCCGCTTCATGGCTGGCGTGTCTGCCAGGCTGGCCAACGTTGCAGCCTTGCTGCTGCGTGCGC
TCGGACGGCCGGCACTTAGCGTGTTTGTGCTTTTGCTCATTTTCTCTTTACCTCATTAACTCAAATGAGT
TTTGATTTAATTTCAGCGGCCAGCGCCTGGACCTCGCGGGCAGCGTCGCCCTCGGGTTCTGATTCAAGAA
CGGTTGTGCCGGCGGCGGCAGTGCCTGGGTAGCTCACGCGCTGCGTGATACGGGACTCAAGAATGGGCAG
CTCGTACCCGGCCAGCGCCTCGGCAACCTCACCGCCGATGCGCGTGCCTTTGATCGCCCGCGACACGACA
AAGGCCGCTTGTAGCCTTCCATCCGTGACCTCAATGCGCTGCTTAACCAGCTCCACCAGGTCGGCGGTGG
CCCATATGTCGTAAGGGCTTGGCTGCACCGGAATCAGCACGAAGTCGGCTGCCTTGATCGCGGACACAGC
CAAGTCCGCCGCCTGGGGCGCTCCGTCGATCACTACGAAGTCGCGCCGGCCGATGGCCTTCACGTCGCGG
TCAATCGTCGGGCGGTCGATGCCGACAACGGTTAGCGGTTGATCTTCCCGCACGGCCGCCCAATCGCGGG
CACTGCCCTGGGGATCGGAATCGACTAACAGAACATCGGCCCCGGCGAGTTGCAGGGCGCGGGCTAGATG
GGTTGCGATGGTCGTCTTGCCTGACCCGCCTTTCTGGTTAAGTACAGCGATAACCTTCATGCGTTCCCCT
TGCGTATTTGTTTATTTACTCATCGCATCATATACGCAGCGACCGCATGACGCAAGCTGTTTTACTCAAA
TACACATCACCTTTTTAGACGGCGGCGCTCGGTTTCTTCAGCGGCCAAGCTGGCCGGCCAGGCCGCCAGC
TTGGCATCAGACAAACCGGCCAGGATTTCATGCAGCCGCACGGTTGAGACGTGCGCGGGCGGCTCGAACA
CGTACCCGGCCGCGATCATCTCCGCCTCGATCTCTTCGGTAATGAAAAACGGTTCGTCCTGGCCGTCCTG
GTGCGGTTTCATGCTTGTTCCTCTTGGCGTTCATTCTCGGCGGCCGCCAGGGCGTCGGCCTCGGTCAATG
CGTCCTCACGGAAGGCACCGCGCCGCCTGGCCTCGGTGGGCGTCACTTCCTCGCTGCGCTCAAGTGCGCG
GTACAGGGTCGAGCGATGCACGCCAAGCAGTGCAGCCGCCTCTTTCACGGTGCGGCCTTCCTGGTCGATC
AGCTCGCGGGCGTGCGCGATCTGTGCCGGGGTGAGGGTAGGGCGGGGGCCAAACTTCACGCCTCGGGCCT
TGGCGGCCTCGCGCCCGCTCCGGGTGCGGTCGATGATTAGGGAACGCTCGAACTCGGCAATGCCGGCGAA
CACGGTCAACACCATGCGGCCGGCCGGCGTGGTGGTGTCGGCCCACGGCTCTGCCAGGCTACGCAGGCCC
GCGCCGGCCTCCTGGATGCGCTCGGCAATGTCCAGTAGGTCGCGGGTGCTGCGGGCCAGGCGGTCTAGCC
TGGTCACTGTCACAACGTCGCCAGGGCGTAGGTGGTCAAGCATCCTGGCCAGCTCCGGGCGGTCGCGCCT
GGTGCCGGTGATCTTCTCGGAAAACAGCTTGGTGCAGCCGGCCGCGTGCAGTTCGGCCCGTTGGTTGGTC
AAGTCCTGGTCGTCGGTGCTGACGCGGGCATAGCCCAGCAGGCCAGCGGCGGCGCTCTTGTTCATGGCGT
AATGTCTCCGGTTCTAGTCGCAAGTATTCTACTTTATGCGACTAAAACACGCGACAAGAAAACGCCAGGA
AAAGGGCAGGGCGGCAGCCTGTCGCGTAACTTAGGACTTGTGCGACATGTCGTTTTCAGAAGACGGCTGC
ACTGAACGTCAGAAGCCGACTGCACTATAGCAGCGGAGGGGTTGGATCAAAGTACTTTGATCCCGAGGGG
AACCCTGTGGTTGGCATGCACATACAAATGGACGAACGGATAAACCT
