>Addgene plasmid #68653 | pMpGWB325 | addgene partial sequence | sequence record 128443 | CAT-R 5'-GCAACTGACTGAAATGCCTC-3'
CGGATCCTAACTCAAAATCCACACATTATACGAGCCGGAAGCATAAAGTGTAAAGCCTGGGGTGCCTAAT
GCGGCCCCTCGAGGGGCCGCCATAGTGACTGGATATGTTGTGTTTTACAGTATTATGTAGTCTGTTTTTT
ATGCAAAATCTAATTTAATATATTGATATTTATATCATTTTACGTTTCTCGTTCAGCTTTTTTGTACAAA
CTTGTTGATAACTCTNGAGTCCCCCGTGTTCTCTCCAAATGAAATGAACTTC
