>Addgene plasmid #68653 | pMpGWB325 | addgene partial sequence | sequence record 129851 | NOSterm-R 5'-attgccaaatgtttgaacga-3'
CCTGCAGGCATGCAAGCTTACTTGTACAGCTCGTCCATGCCGAGAGTGATCCCGGCGGCGGTCACGAACT
CCAGCAGGACCATGTGATCGCGCTTCTCGTTGGGGTCTTTGCTCAGGGCGGACTGGTAGCTCAGGTAGTG
GTTGTCGGGCAGCAGCACGGGGCCGTCGCCGATGGGGGTGTTCTGCTGGTAGTGGTCGGCGAGCTGCACG
CTGCCGTCCTCGATGTTGTGGCGGATCTTGAAGTTCACCTTGATGCCGTTCTTCTGCTTGTCGGCCATGA
TATAGACGTTGTGGCTGTTGTAGTTGTACTCCAGCTTGTGCCCCAGGATGTTGCCGTCCTCCTTGAAGTC
GATGCCCTTCAGCTCGATGCGGTTCACCAGGGTGTCGCCCTCGAACTTCACCTCGGCGCGGGTCTTGTAG
TTGCCGTCGTCCTTGAAGAAGATGGTGCGCTCCTGGACGTAGCCTTCGGGCATGGCGGACTTGAAGAAGT
CGTGCTGCTTCATGTGGTCGGGGTAGCGGGCGAAGCACATCAGGCCGTAGCCGAAGGTGGTCACGAGGGT
GGGCCAGGGCACGGGCAGCTTGCCGGTGGTGCAGATGAACTTCAGGGTCAGCTTGCCGTAGGTGGCATCG
CCCTCGCCCTCGCCGGACACGCTGAACTTGTGGCCGTTTACGTCGCCGTCCAGCTCGACCAGGATGGGCA
CCACCCCGGTGAACAGCTCCTCGCCCTTGCTCACCATGCTCCCACCGGAGCCTCCAGCCTTGTACAGCTC
GTCCATGCCGAGAGTGATCCCGGCGGCGGTCACGAACTCCAGCAGGACCATGTGATCGCGCT
